Addgene plasmid #171649: QUAS-0-T7-GFP_ColE1
Purpose: QUAS directly upstream of a T7 promoter. Expresses GFP in BL21(DE3) E. coli. Contains ColE1 origin of replication.
Depositing lab: Tara Deans. Depositing organization: University of Utah. Publication: Enhanced regulation of prokaryotic gene expression by a eukaryotic transcriptional activator. MacDonald IC, Seamons TR, Emmons JC, Javdan SB, Deans TL. Nat Commun. 2021 Jul 5;12(1):4109. doi: 10.1038/s41467-021-24434-9. PubMed 34226549.
Backbone
  Vector backbone: Amp-ColE1 – GFPssrA-T7stop
  Backbone size w/o insert (bp): 2757
  Total vector size (bp): 2856
  Vector type: Bacterial Expression
Growth in bacteria
  Bacterial resistance: Ampicillin, 100 μg/mL
  Growth temperature: 37°C
  Growth strain: DH5alpha
  Copy number: High Copy
Gene/Insert
  Gene/Insert name: QUAS-0-T7
  Insert size (bp): 99
  Promoter: T7
  Tag / fusion protein: ssrA degradation tag (DAS+4) (C terminal on backbone)
  Cloning method: Restriction Enzyme; 5′ cloning site EcoRI (not destroyed); 3′ cloning site NdeI (not destroyed)
  Sequencing primers: 5′ GAATAGTGTATGCGGCGACC; 3′ CTGCACGCCGTAGGTCAG
Terms and licenses: Academic/Nonprofit Terms; Industry Terms: Not Available to Industry
How to cite: QUAS-0-T7-GFP_ColE1 was a gift from Tara Deans (Addgene plasmid # 171649 ; http://n2t.net/addgene:171649 ; RRID:Addgene_171649)
