[The description below was written by a language model from this plasmid's Addgene catalogue record and pLannotate feature annotations shown in this document.]
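Description:
QUAS-0-T7-GFP_ColE1 is a small (about 2.86 kb) bacterial expression plasmid built on an Amp-ColE1 backbone that already carries a GFP reporter and a T7 terminator. It replicates from a high-copy ColE1/pUC-type origin and is selected with ampicillin through a β-lactamase gene driven by its own bla promoter. A phage lambda t0 terminator lies beyond the end of the resistance gene, where it presumably helps insulate neighbouring elements from read-through transcription.

The defining insert is a 99 bp QUAS-0-T7 fragment cloned between EcoRI and NdeI sites, both retained. It places QUAS, the upstream activating sequence bound by the QF transcriptional activator of the Neurospora Q system, directly upstream of a T7 promoter; the "0" in the name seems to indicate no spacer between the two, though the record does not say so explicitly. The automated annotation does not call the QUAS element, but it does identify the T7 promoter, followed by the efficient T7 gene 10 ribosome binding site, an EGFP-type coding sequence, a multiple cloning site remnant and the T7 terminator. According to the catalogue entry, GFP carries a C-terminal ssrA degradation tag (DAS+4 variant) supplied by the backbone. This tag directs the protein to bacterial proteolysis, so fluorescence should track current expression more closely.

Because transcription depends on T7 RNA polymerase, GFP is expressed in BL21(DE3) E. coli. The associated work concerns regulating prokaryotic gene expression with a eukaryotic transcriptional activator, so this plasmid most likely serves as a fluorescent reporter for testing how a QUAS site adjacent to the T7 promoter affects output.
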