Features (pLannotate 1.2.2; 9 found; start..end, strand, type, name):
     17..877     -  CDS            AmpR: β-lactamase; bla; confers resistance to ampicillin, carbenicillin, and related antibiotics
    878..982     -  promoter       AmpR promoter: bla
   1026..1044    +  promoter       T7 promoter: promoter for bacteriophage T7 RNA polymerase
   1062..1082    +  RBS            RBS: efficient ribosome binding site from bacteriophage T7 gene 10 (Olins and Rangwala, 1989)
   1091..1811    +  CDS            EGFP (fragment): the original enhanced GFP (Yang et al., 1996) mammalian codon-optimized
   1811..1830    +  misc_feature   MCS (fragment): multiple cloning site
   1883..1930    +  terminator     T7 terminator: transcription terminator for bacteriophage T7 RNA polymerase
   2094..2682    -  rep_origin     ori: high-copy-number ColE1/pMB1/pBR322/pUC origin of replication
   2770..5       -  terminator     lambda t0 terminator (across the origin): transcription terminator from phage lambda
>Addgene plasmid #171649 | QUAS-0-T7-GFP_ColE1 | addgene full sequence | sequence record 350152 | Addgene NGS Result
GAGTCCAAGCGAGCTCTTACCAATGCTTAATCAGTGAGGCACCTATCTCAGCGATCTGTCTATTTCGTTC
ATCCATAGTTGCCTGACTCCCCGTCGTGTAGATAACTACGATACGGGAGGGCTTACCATCTGGCCCCAGT
GCTGCAATGATACCGCGAGACCCACGCTCACCGGCTCCAGATTTATCAGCAATAAACCAGCCAGCCGGAA
GGGCCGAGCGCAGAAGTGGTCCTGCAACTTTATCCGCCTCCATCCAGTCTATTAATTGTTGCCGGGAAGC
TAGAGTAAGTAGTTCGCCAGTTAATAGTTTGCGCAACGTTGTTGCCATTGCTACAGGCATCGTGGTGTCA
CGCTCGTCGTTTGGTATGGCTTCATTCAGCTCCGGTTCCCAACGATCAAGGCGAGTTACATGATCCCCCA
TGTTGTGCAAAAAAGCGGTTAGCTCCTTCGGTCCTCCGATCGTTGTCAGAAGTAAGTTGGCCGCAGTGTT
ATCACTCATGGTTATGGCAGCACTGCATAATTCTCTTACTGTCATGCCATCCGTAAGATGCTTTTCTGTG
ACTGGTGAGTACTCAACCAAGTCATTCTGAGAATAGTGTATGCGGCGACCGAGTTGCTCTTGCCCGGCGT
CAATACGGGATAATACCGCGCCACATAGCAGAACTTTAAAAGTGCTCATCATTGGAAAACGTTCTTCGGG
GCGAAAACTCTCAAGGATCTTACCGCTGTTGAGATCCAGTTCGATGTAACCCACTCGTGCACCCAACTGA
TCTTCAGCATCTTTTACTTTCACCAGCGTTTCTGGGTGAGCAAAAACAGGAAGGCAAAATGCCGCAAAAA
AGGGAATAAGGGCGACACGGAAATGTTGAATACTCATACTCTTCCTTTTTCAATATTATTGAAGCATTTA
TCAGGGTTATTGTCTCATGAGCGGATACATATTTGAATGTATTTAGAAAAATAAACAAATAGGGGTTCCG
CGCGCTAGCGGTACCCGATCCCGCGAAATGGGTAATCGCTTATCCTAATACGACTCACTATAGGCCCCGA
ATTCAACCGGTTTGTTTAACTTTAAGAAGGAGGAGTACATATGGTGAGCAAGGGCGACGAGGAGCTGTTC
ACCGGGGTGGTGCCCATCCTGGTCGAGCTGGACGGCGACGTAAACGGCCACAAGTTCAGCGTGTCCGGCG
AGGGCGAGGGCGATGCCACCTACGGCAAGCTGACCCTGAAGTTCATCTGCACCACCGGCAAGCTGCCCGT
GCCCTGGCCCACCCTCGTGACCACCCTGACCTACGGCGTGCAGTGCTTCAGCCGCTACCCCGACCACATG
AAGCAGCACGACTTCTTCAAGTCCGCCATGCCCGAAGGCTACGTCCAGGAGCGCACCATCTTCTTCAAGG
ACGACGGCAACTACAAGACCCGCGCCGAGGTGAAGTTCGAGGGCGACACCCTGGTGAACCGCATCGAGCT
GAAGGGCATCGACTTCAAGGAGGACGGCAACATCCTGGGGCACAAGCTGGAGTACAACTACAACAGCCAC
AACGTCTATATCATGGCCGACAAGCAGAAGAACGGCATCAAGGTGAACTTCAAGATCCGCCACAACATCG
AGGACGGCAGCGTGCAGCTCGCCGACCACTACCAGCAGAACACCCCCATCGGCGACGGCCCCGTGCTGCT
GCCCGACAACCACTACCTGAGCACCCAGTCCGCCCTGAGCAAAGACCCCAACGAGAAGCGCGATCACATG
GTCCTGCTGGAGTTCGTGACCGCCGCCGGGATCACTCTCGGCATGGACGAGCTGTACAAGTCCGGACTCA
GATCTCGAGCGGCGAACGACGAAAACTACTCTGAAAACTACGCGGACGCGTCTTAGAAGCTTCTAGCATA
ACCCCTTGGGGCCTCTAAACGGGTCTTGAGGGGTTTTTTGCCCGGGGGATCCCCTAGGGCGTTCGGCTGC
GGCGAGCGGTATCAGCTCACTCAAAGGCGGTAATACGGTTATCCACAGAATCAGGGGATAACGCAGGAAA
GAACATGTGAGCAAAAGGCCAGCAAAAGGCCAGGAACCGTAAAAAGGCCGCGTTGCTGGCGTTTTTCCAT
AGGCTCCGCCCCCCTGACGAGCATCACAAAAATCGACGCTCAAGTCAGAGGTGGCGAAACCCGACAGGAC
TATAAAGATACCAGGCGTTTCCCCCTGGAAGCTCCCTCGTGCGCTCTCCTGTTCCGACCCTGCCGCTTAC
CGGATACCTGTCCGCCTTTCTCCCTTCGGGAAGCGTGGCGCTTTCTCATAGCTCACGCTGTAGGTATCTC
AGTTCGGTGTAGGTCGTTCGCTCCAAGCTGGGCTGTGTGCACGAACCCCCCGTTCAGCCCGACCGCTGCG
CCTTATCCGGTAACTATCGTCTTGAGTCCAACCCGGTAAGACACGACTTATCGCCACTGGCAGCAGCCAC
TGGTAACAGGATTAGCAGAGCGAGGTATGTAGGCGGTGCTACAGAGTTCTTGAAGTGGTGGCCTAACTAC
GGCTACACTAGAAGGACAGTATTTGGTATCTGCGCTCTGCTGAAGCCAGTTACCTTCGGAAAAAGAGTTG
GTAGCTCTTGATCCGGCAAACAAACCACCGCTGGTAGCGGTGGTTTTTTTGTTTGCAAGCAGCAGATTAC
GCGCAGAAAAAAAGGATCTCAAGAAGATCCTTTGATCTTTTCTACGGGGTCTGACGCTCAGTGGAACGAA
AACTCACGTTAAGGGATTTTGGTCATGACTAGTGCTTGGATTCTCACCAATAAAAAACGCCCGGCGGCAA
CCGAGCGTTCTGAACAAATCCAGATGGAGTTCTGAGGTCATTACTGGATCTATCAACAG
